>Addgene plasmid #186637 | pJMH036 | addgene full sequence | sequence record 377061 | Addgene NGS Result
TCGCGCGTTTCGGTGATGACGGTGAAAACCTCTGACACATGCAGCTCCCGGAGACGGTCACAGCTTGTCT
GTAAGCGGATGCCGGGAGCAGACAAGCCCGTCAGGGCGCGTCAGCGGGTGTTGGCGGGTGTCGGGGCTGG
CTTAACTATGCGGCATCAGAGCAGATTGTACTGAGAGTGCACCATATGCGGTGTGAAATACCGCACAGAT
GCGTAAGGAGAAAATACCGCATCAGGCGCCATTCGCCATTCAGGCTGCGCAACTGTTGGGAAGGGCGATC
GGTGCGGGCCTCTTCGCTATTACGCCAGCTGGCGAAAGGGGGATGTGCTGCAAGGCGATTAAGTTGGGTA
ACGCCAGGGTTTTCCCAGTCACGACGTTGTAAAACGACGGCCAGTGGTGCTGTGGCGATCGATGGCTTAG
AAATGCTGATTCAACAAGGAGCCGCCGCCCTGGAAATTTGGCTACAACAACCCATCCCGATCTCAGTCAT
GCGTCAATCTTTAATCATTGATAATTGATCATTCATAATTGAGCTATAATCGTGGGGGAGGGTTTGGCTG
TTAATTGTCAATTCCCCAGGAATGTTTTGTTGAACCTGCCCCTGGGGAATGGTGCAGTAGTACCGACAGA
CTAAGACCCTAGCAAGTATTTTTAGGTACAATTTACATATTAAGCATTAATACTCTGGGGATGAATTTAT
GATAACCCTATATATTGTCTGTCTAACGGTGGGTGGAGTATGTGTCATATTAGCCGCTGTGGAGGGATTA
GACGGTGTAGAGTTTGAGGGCGAATTTGATAGCGATGTAGAATTAGAACATGGCAGGGGTGAGACCGAAA
ACCAGCCCAGCTATAGATCCAAAAGAAAAAATCTGCGGTTAAGGCTGCCTTTTGGGAGTGTGCGCTTCTG
GACTTTTGGGGTGTGCTTTTTTGGGTTGACCGGAACAATTATGTCAGTTTTGAACCCCGACTTAACCCCG
GCTTTTGTGGCTACAGCAGCGATCGCTATTGGGGTGTCCTGCGGAACCGCTGTCGTGTGGGTCTTTGATA
TTCTGCGATCGCAACAAGCTAACAGTTTAGTTCAATCCCATGATTTAATTGGTCTATGGGCCACCGTGGA
AATTCCCTTTAATCGAGACAGTCGTGGAAAAGTACGCCTCAGCGCCGGAGGGTCGGTGCTGTATTTGAGC
GCAATTACTGAAGAAAATCAGGAATTTTCCCAGGGCGATCGCGTTTTTGTGGTAGGAATGGAGAAAAATA
AAGTTTTGGTGGTCTCAGAAGCATCCTTCGGAGTCTCAGAAGCATAATCGACAAGTCCCAAGTCAGGGTA
AGCGGTAGTAGAGATCCGACATTTCACCTTTTAAATGTTTGCTCAAACCCTTTTGGGGGAAAAACTATGA
GAGAAGCTGTGATCGCCGAGGTTTCAACACAGTTATCCGAAGTTGTAGGGGTTATCGAACGACATTTAGA
GCCAACCTTATTGGCGGTACACTTGTATGGTTCAGCTGTCGATGGAGGCCTTAAACCCCATTCCGATATT
GACCTTCTGGTCACTGTGACAGTTAGACTTGATGAAACCACTAGAAGGGCCCTGATCAATGACTTATTAG
AAACTTCTGCAAGTCCTGGTGAAAGTGAGATATTGAGGGCGGTAGAAGTCACAATTGTCGTGCACGATGA
CATTATCCCCTGGAGATACCCCGCTAAAAGGGAACTGCAATTTGGAGAGTGGCAGCGAAACGATATTCTA
GCAGGCATATTCGAACCTGCGACTATCGATATTGACCTTGCTATACTGTTGACAAAAGCCCGCGAGCATT
CTGTGGCACTAGTTGGACCGGCTGCCGAAGAATTATTTGATCCTGTTCCGGAACAAGACCTTTTCGAAGC
ACTGAATGAGACCCTAACTCTCTGGAACAGTCCACCCGATTGGGCCGGAGACGAGCGGAATGTTGTATTA
ACCTTGAGCCGAATCTGGTATTCGGCGGTGACTGGCAAAATAGCTCCAAAAGATGTTGCAGCGGACTGGG
CTATGGAAAGGTTACCTGCACAATATCAGCCGGTTATACTAGAGGCACGGCAAGCGTACCTCGGGCAGGA
AGAGGATCGCTTAGCTTCAAGAGCCGACCAATTGGAAGAGTTCGTACACTACGTCAAAGGGGAAATTACC
AAAGTCGTGGGTAAATAATCAATTTGATGGCAACCAAACACAGGTACAGGAATTATGGAAATTATCATCG
CCTTATTAGCAGCCCTGGGTTTAGGAACCGGAGCGACTGTATTTATTATCCGCAATCTCTACTATATTTG
TCAGCCTAGCGAAGTGTTGATTTTTGCCGGAGGTCGTCGCCCTACACAAGATGATCGCACTGTGGGATAT
CGCCTGGTGAAAGGTGGTAGCAGCATTCGGACACCCCTGCTAGAACAAGCCTTTCACATGGATTTAACCA
ATATGATTATTGAGTTAAAGGTGGCTAATGCTTACTCGAAAGGAGGCATTCCTTTACAGGTTGATGGGGT
GGCGAATATTAAAATTGCTGGGGAAGAACCCACAATTCATAATGCGATCGAGCGTTTGTTGGGGAAAACT
CGCCAGGAAATTGAACGCATTGCTAAAGATACCCTGGAAGGAAACCTGCGCGGGGTATTAGCCAGCCTTA
CTCCTGAACAGGTTAATGGGGATAAATTGGCTTTTGCTAAAAGTCTCCTCGAAGAAGCTGAGGATGACTT
AGAACAACTGGGGCTGATTTTAGATACTCTCCAAATTCAAAATATTTCTGATGACGTGGGATATCTTGAC
TCCATCGGACGACAACAACGGGCGGAATTGTTTAGAGATTCTCGTGTCGCTGAAGCACAAGCTAAGGCTG
ATGCTGCTATCCGTACTGCGGAAAATCATAAAATGACTCAGTTGAAAAAGTTGGAAACTGAGGTAGAGGT
ATCTAAGGCGGAAGCTGAACGCCGGGTGGCTGATGCTATGACTAAACGGGCGGCGGTGGTAGCAGAGTCG
GAGTCGGAAACAGCGGCTGAGGTGGCTAGGACTCAGGCTGAGGTCTCTGTTCAAAAAGAAAGGATTAAGC
AGGTAGAACAGCAACTACAAGCTGATGTGGTCGCACCAGCAGAGGCGGAATGTAAAAAGGCGATCGCTAG
GGCGCGGGGGGATGCTGCCCAAATTATTGAAGATGGGATGGCGTAATCATGGTCATAGCTGTTTCCTGTG
TGAAATTGTTATCCGCTCACAATTCCACACAACATACGAGCCGGAAGCATAAAGTGTAAAGCCTGGGGTG
CCTAATGAGTGAGCTAACTCACATTAATTGCGTTGCGCTCACTGCCCGCTTTCCAGTCGGGAAACCTGTC
GTGCCAGCTGCATTAATGAATCGGCCAACGCGCGGGGAGAGGCGGTTTGCGTATTGGGCGCTCTTCCGCT
TCCTCGCTCACTGACTCGCTGCGCTCGGTCGTTCGGCTGCGGCGAGCGGTATCAGCTCACTCAAAGGCGG
TAATACGGTTATCCACAGAATCAGGGGATAACGCAGGAAAGAACATGTGAGCAAAAGGCCAGCAAAAGGC
CAGGAACCGTAAAAAGGCCGCGTTGCTGGCGTTTTTCCATAGGCTCCGCCCCCCTGACGAGCATCACAAA
AATCGACGCTCAAGTCAGAGGTGGCGAAACCCGACAGGACTATAAAGATACCAGGCGTTTCCCCCTGGAA
GCTCCCTCGTGCGCTCTCCTGTTCCGACCCTGCCGCTTACCGGATACCTGTCCGCCTTTCTCCCTTCGGG
AAGCGTGGCGCTTTCTCATAGCTCACGCTGTAGGTATCTCAGTTCGGTGTAGGTCGTTCGCTCCAAGCTG
GGCTGTGTGCACGAACCCCCCGTTCAGCCCGACCGCTGCGCCTTATCCGGTAACTATCGTCTTGAGTCCA
ACCCGGTAAGACACGACTTATCGCCACTGGCAGCAGCCACTGGTAACAGGATTAGCAGAGCGAGGTATGT
AGGCGGTGCTACAGAGTTCTTGAAGTGGTGGCCTAACTACGGCTACACTAGAAGAACAGTATTTGGTATC
TGCGCTCTGCTGAAGCCAGTTACCTTCGGAAAAAGAGTTGGTAGCTCTTGATCCGGCAAACAAACCACCG
CTGGTAGCGGTGGTTTTTTTGTTTGCAAGCAGCAGATTACGCGCAGAAAAAAAGGATCTCAAGAAGATCC
TTTGATCTTTTCTACGGGGTCTGACGCTCAGTGGAACGAAAACTCACGTTAAGGGATTTTGGTCATGAGA
TTATCAAAAAGGATCTTCACCTAGATCCTTTTAAATTAAAAATGAAGTTTTAAATCAATCTAAAGTATAT
ATGAGTAAACTTGGTCTGACAGTTACCAATGCTTAATCAGTGAGGCACCTATCTCAGCGATCTGTCTATT
TCGTTCATCCATAGTTGCCTGACTCCCCGTCGTGTAGATAACTACGATACGGGAGGGCTTACCATCTGGC
CCCAGTGCTGCAATGATACCGCGAGACCCACGCTCACCGGCTCCAGATTTATCAGCAATAAACCAGCCAG
CCGGAAGGGCCGAGCGCAGAAGTGGTCCTGCAACTTTATCCGCCTCCATCCAGTCTATTAATTGTTGCCG
GGAAGCTAGAGTAAGTAGTTCGCCAGTTAATAGTTTGCGCAACGTTGTTGCCATTGCTACAGGCATCGTG
GTGTCACGCTCGTCGTTTGGTATGGCTTCATTCAGCTCCGGTTCCCAACGATCAAGGCGAGTTACATGAT
CCCCCATGTTGTGCAAAAAAGCGGTTAGCTCCTTCGGTCCTCCGATCGTTGTCAGAAGTAAGTTGGCCGC
AGTGTTATCACTCATGGTTATGGCAGCACTGCATAATTCTCTTACTGTCATGCCATCCGTAAGATGCTTT
TCTGTGACTGGTGAGTACTCAACCAAGTCATTCTGAGAATAGTGTATGCGGCGACCGAGTTGCTCTTGCC
CGGCGTCAATACGGGATAATACCGCGCCACATAGCAGAACTTTAAAAGTGCTCATCATTGGAAAACGTTC
TTCGGGGCGAAAACTCTCAAGGATCTTACCGCTGTTGAGATCCAGTTCGATGTAACCCACTCGTGCACCC
AACTGATCTTCAGCATCTTTTACTTTCACCAGCGTTTCTGGGTGAGCAAAAACAGGAAGGCAAAATGCCG
CAAAAAAGGGAATAAGGGCGACACGGAAATGTTGAATACTCATACTCTTCCTTTTTCAATATTATTGAAG
CATTTATCAGGGTTATTGTCTCATGAGCGGATACATATTTGAATGTATTTAGAAAAATAAACAAATAGGG
GTTCCGCGCACATTTCCCCGAAAAGTGCCACCTGACGTCTAAGAAACCATTATTATCATGACATTAACCT
ATAAAAATAGGCGTATCACGAGGCCCTTTCGTC
Features (pLannotate 1.2.2; 12 found; start..end, strand, type, name):
    137..236     +  misc_feature   bom (fragment): basis of mobility region from pBR322
    242..396     -  CDS            lacZα (fragment): LacZα fragment of β-galactosidase; lacZ fragment
    381..506     +  CDS            aroE (fragment): AROE_NOSS1 - Protein inferred from homology: Swiss-Prot protein existence level 3. Involved in the biosynthesis of the chorismate, which leads to the biosynthesis of aromatic amino acids. Catalyzes the reversible NADPH linked reduction of 3-dehydroshikimate (DHSA) to yield shikimate (SA). From Nostoc sp. (strain PCC 7120 / SAG 25.82 / UTEX 2576).
   1397..2185    +  CDS            aadA: S3AD_ECOLX - Experimental evidence at protein level: Swiss-Prot protein existence level 1. Mediates bacterial resistance to the antibiotics streptomycin and spectinomycin. From Escherichia coli.
   3226..3242    -  protein_bind   lac operator: The lac repressor binds to the lac operator to inhibit transcription in E. coli. This inhibition can be relieved by adding lactose or isopropyl-β-D-thiogalactopyranoside (IPTG). lac repressor encoded by lacI
   3250..3280    -  promoter       lac promoter: promoter for the E. coli lac operon
   3295..3316    -  protein_bind   CAP binding site: CAP binding activates transcription in the presence of cAMP. E. coli catabolite activator protein
   3329..3421    -  CDS            lacI (fragment): lac repressor; lacI; The lac repressor binds to the lac operator to inhibit transcription in E. coli. This inhibition can be relieved by adding lactose or isopropyl-β-D-thiogalactopyranoside (IPTG).
   3604..4192    -  rep_origin     ori: high-copy-number ColE1/pMB1/pBR322/pUC origin of replication
   4363..5223    -  CDS            AmpR: β-lactamase; bla; confers resistance to ampicillin, carbenicillin, and related antibiotics
   5224..5328    -  promoter       AmpR promoter: bla
   5423..35      +  CDS            rop (fragment) (across the origin): Rop protein, which maintains plasmids at low copy number; rop
