[The description below was written by a language model from this plasmid's Addgene catalogue record and pLannotate feature annotations shown in this document.]
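Description:
pJMH036 is a genomic integration (homologous recombination) plasmid built on the pJMH021 backbone, a synthesised pUC-type cloning vector, and catalogued as a bacterial expression/synthetic biology construct. It is maintained in E. coli through a high-copy ColE1/pUC-family origin and an ampicillin resistance gene (β-lactamase with its own promoter). Remnants of the cloning vector are also annotated: fragments of lacZα, lacI, rop and the pBR322 bom region, along with the lac promoter, lac operator and CAP binding site. The sequenced record is about 5.4 kb, consistent with the stated backbone plus a roughly 0.8 kb insert.

The payload is aadA.co, which by its name is presumably a codon-optimised version of the aminoglycoside adenylyltransferase gene conferring streptomycin and spectinomycin resistance, placed between homology arms for a site designated NSI, probably a neutral site in the target genome. The arms themselves are largely unannotated, but the long unlabelled stretches on either side of the aadA coding sequence are consistent with them. A short fragment resembling a cyanobacterial shikimate dehydrogenase gene (aroE) lies at the start of the upstream region, suggesting that this arm derives from cyanobacterial chromosomal DNA. The promoter driving aadA is not identified in the record.

The associated publication concerns engineering of the edible filamentous cyanobacterium Arthrospira platensis, so the plasmid most likely serves to deliver a selectable marker into the NSI locus by double crossover, with streptomycin/spectinomycin selecting for integrants. It could also act as a marker-only control or a parent for constructs carrying additional cargo, although the record does not state this.
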