Addgene plasmid #186637: pJMH036
Purpose: aadA.co between homology arms for NSI
Depositing lab: Adam Arkin. Depositing organization: University of California, Berkeley. Publication: Acetaminophen production in the edible, filamentous cyanobacterium Arthrospira platensis. Hilzinger JM, Friedline S, Sivanandan D, Cheng YF, Yamazaki S, Clark DS, Skerker JM, Arkin AP. Biotechnol Bioeng. 2025 Jan;122(1):44-52. doi: 10.1002/bit.28858. Epub 2024 Oct 11. PubMed 39392130.
Backbone
  Vector backbone: pJMH021
  Backbone manufacturer: Genscript
  Backbone size w/o insert (bp): 4636
  Vector type: Bacterial Expression, Synthetic Biology
  Selectable markers: Streptomycin/Spectinomycin
Growth in bacteria
  Bacterial resistance: Ampicillin, 100 μg/mL
  Growth temperature: 37°C
  Growth strain: DH5alpha
  Copy number: Unknown
Gene/Insert
  Gene/Insert name: aadA.co
  Insert size (bp): 792
Resource information
  A portion of this plasmid was derived from a plasmid made by: Genscript Corp.
Terms and licenses: Academic/Nonprofit Terms; Industry Terms: Not Available to Industry
Depositor comments: Please visit https://www.biorxiv.org/content/10.1101/2022.06.30.498297v1 for bioRxiv preprint.
How to cite: pJMH036 was a gift from Adam Arkin (Addgene plasmid # 186637 ; http://n2t.net/addgene:186637 ; RRID:Addgene_186637)
